Addgene plasmid #238833: LgBiT-CCNE1 Fusion Vector
Purpose: Express LgBiT-CCNE1 Fusion Protein in Mammalian Cells under a CMV promoter
Depositing lab: Promega Corporation.
Backbone
  Vector backbone: pFN217K LgBiT CMV-Hyg Flexi Vector
  Vector type: Mammalian Expression
  Selectable markers: Hygromycin
Growth in bacteria
  Bacterial resistance: Kanamycin, 50 μg/mL
  Growth temperature: 37°C
  Growth strain: DH5alpha
  Copy number: High Copy
Gene/Insert
  Gene/Insert name: CCNE1
  Species: H. sapiens (human)
  Mutation: None
  Entrez Gene: CCNE1 (a.k.a. CCNE, pCCNE1)
  Promoter: CMV
  Tag / fusion protein: LgBiT (N terminal on backbone)
  Cloning method: Other
Terms and licenses: Academic/Nonprofit Terms; Industry Terms
How to cite: LgBiT-CCNE1 Fusion Vector was a gift from Promega Corporation (Addgene plasmid # 238833 ; http://n2t.net/addgene:238833 ; RRID:Addgene_238833)
