[The description below was written by a language model from this plasmid's Addgene catalogue record and pLannotate feature annotations shown in this document.]
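Description:
LgBiT-CCNE1 Fusion Vector is a 6,046 nt mammalian expression plasmid built on the pFN217K LgBiT CMV-Hyg Flexi Vector backbone. It expresses human cyclin E1 (CCNE1, unmutated) fused at its N terminus to LgBiT, the large subunit of the split NanoLuc luciferase used in NanoBiT complementation. In the feature table LgBiT appears as a partial "Nluc" coding sequence lying immediately upstream of the CCNE1 open reading frame on the same strand, consistent with a single fusion protein. The catalogue names CMV as the promoter. The annotation shows a CMV enhancer, a CMV promoter fragment and a short minimal CMV fragment next to the fusion cassette, although the enhancer and main promoter fragment are called on the opposite strand to the coding sequence, so the exact arrangement cannot be resolved from the table alone. An SP6 promoter sits just upstream of the fusion and would allow in vitro transcription. An SV40 polyadenylation signal, accompanied by a small large T antigen fragment typical of that region, terminates the transcript.

The plasmid replicates in E. coli at high copy from a ColE1/pUC-type origin and is selected with kanamycin, conferred by the neo (nptII) gene driven by the bacterial EM7 promoter. A separate cassette, consisting of the SV40 enhancer/early promoter, the hph hygromycin phosphotransferase gene and a synthetic poly(A) signal, provides hygromycin selection in mammalian cells, which permits stable line generation.

The record states only that the plasmid is for expressing the fusion protein in mammalian cells. LgBiT fusions of this kind are generally paired with a partner carrying the complementary small NanoBiT peptide, so that luminescence reports protein interaction; for cyclin E1 that partner could be a cyclin-dependent kinase, though the record names none.
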