Features (pLannotate 1.2.2; 15 found; start..end, strand, type, name):
     17..98      -  polyA_signal   SV40 poly(A) signal: SV40 polyadenylation signal
    121..204     -  CDS            large T antigen (fragment): large T antigen from SV40 (simian virus 40)
    260..292     -  misc_feature   MCS (fragment): pUC18/19 multiple cloning site
    301..1530    -  CDS            CCNE1: CCNE1_HUMAN - Also known as CCNE. Experimental evidence at protein level: Swiss-Prot protein existence level 1. Essential for the control of the cell cycle at the G1/S (start) transition. From Homo sapiens (Human).
   1588..2061    -  CDS            Nluc (fragment): NanoLuc® luciferase human codon-optimized
   2100..2118    -  promoter       SP6 promoter: promoter for bacteriophage SP6 RNA polymerase
   2144..2166    -  promoter       minimal CMV promoter (fragment): human cytomegalovirus (CMV) immediate early promoter
   2176..2541    +  enhancer       CMV enhancer: human cytomegalovirus immediate early enhancer
   2543..2730    +  promoter       CMV promoter (fragment): human cytomegalovirus (CMV) immediate early promoter
   2749..2796    +  promoter       EM7 promoter: synthetic bacterial promoter&nbsp
   2828..3619    +  CDS            neo: KKA2_KLEPN - Also known as kan, nptII. Experimental evidence at protein level: Swiss-Prot protein existence level 1. Resistance to kanamycin, neomycin, paromomycin, ribostamycin, butirosin and gentamicin B. From Klebsiella pneumoniae.
   3780..4368    -  rep_origin     ori: high-copy-number ColE1/pMB1/pBR322/pUC origin of replication
   4494..4542    -  polyA_signal   poly(A) signal: synthetic polyadenylation signal
   4581..5603    -  CDS            hph: KHYB_ECOLX - Experimental evidence at protein level: Swiss-Prot protein existence level 1. The aminoglycoside phosphotransferases achieve inactivation of their antibiotic substrates by phosphorylation. Only phosphorylates hygromycin and closely related compounds such as demethyl analogs and destomycin. From Escherichia coli.
   5634..5991    -  promoter       SV40 promoter: SV40 enhancer and early promoter
>Addgene plasmid #238833 | LgBiT-CCNE1 Fusion Vector | addgene full sequence | sequence record 479848 | Addgene NGS Result
AAGACGCGTGACGTCGGCAGTGAAAAAAATGCTTTATTTGTGAAATTTGTGATGCTATTGCTTTATTTGT
AACCATTATAAGCTGCAATAAACAAGTTAACAACAACAATTGCATTCATTTTATGTTTCAGGTTCAGGGG
GAGGTGTGGGAGGTTTTTTAAAGCAAGTAAAACCTCTACAAATGTGGTATGGCTGATTATGATCCGCGGC
CGCAATACGTCGACGTTATCAGCTGACTTCGTACGAGAGCCTAGGTGTTTCTAGAGGATCCCCGGGTACC
GAGCCCGAATTCGTTTAAACCGCCATTTCCGGCCCGCTGCTCTGCTTCTTACCGCTCTGTGGCGGGGTGA
GGAGCCCACTGGGGAGAGGAGAAGCCCTATTTTGTTCAGACAACATGGCTTTCTTTGCTCGGGCTTTGTC
CAGCAAATCCAAGCTGTCTCTGTGGGTCTGTATGTTGTGTGCATCTTCATCAGCGACGCCCCTGAAGTGC
TTCAGTTTTGAGCTCCCCGTCTCCCTTATAACCATGGCAAATGGAACCATCCACTTGACACAGTTCTCTA
TGTCGCACCACTGATACCCTGAAACCTTTTGCATCAATTCAGATGACGAGAAATGATACAAGGCCGAAGC
AGCAAGTATACCATAAGGAAATTCAAGGCAGTCAACATCCAGGACACAGAGATCCAACAGCTCTGCAATC
TGTATAAAGATTTGCTGGGGATACTGCGGCAGTAGCACTTCATGTAAGTCATTTAGATATGCAACCTGCA
TGTATACATTCAGCCAGGACACAATAGTCAGGGGACTTAAACGCCACTTAAGGGCCTTCATAATCATTAA
TTCCATGGTGAGAATTTCATCTCCTGAACAAGCTCCATCTGTCACATACGCAAACTGGTGCAACTTTGGA
GGATAGATTTCCTCAAGTTTGGCTGCAATAAATAAAGATGAAATCCCAATAAGCTGTAAAAGAGTTTTTA
CAACATTTTCTTGTGTCGCCATATACCGGTCAAAGAAATCTTGTGCCAAGTAAAAGGTCTCCCTGTGAAG
TTTATAGACTTCACACACCTCCATTAACCAATCCAGAAGAATTGCTCGCATTTTTGGCTGCAGAAGAGGG
TGTTGCTCAAGAAAGTGCTGATCCCTTAAGTATGTCTTTTCCTTGTTTAACATGATTTTCCAGACTTCCT
CTCTATTTGCCCAGCTCAGTACAGGCAGCGGGGAGCCTCTGGATGGTGCAATAATCCGAGGCTTGCACGT
TGAGTTTGGGTAAACCCGGTCATCATCTTCTTTGTCAGGTGTGGGGATCAGGGAGCAGGGGTCTGCACAG
ACTGCATTATTGTCCCAAGGCTGGCTCCCACACTGGTCCCTCGCCGTCCTGTCGATTTTGGCCATTTCTT
CATCTGGATCCTGCAAAAAAACGGTCACGTTTGCCTTCCTCTTCCTGGAGCGAGCCGAGAACTCCGCGCC
GCCGTCCTCCTTCATGGTGTCCCGCTCCTTCGCATCCCGCTCCCTGCGCTCCCTCGGCATGGCGATCGCA
CCGCTCGAGCCTCCACCTCCGCTCCCGCCACCACCGGAGCTCCCACTGTTGATGGTTACTCGGAACAGCA
TGGAGCCGTCGGGGGTGATCAGGCGCTCGTCGATAATTTTGTTGCCGTTCCACAGGGTCCCTGTTACAGT
GATCTTTTTGCCGTCGAACACGGCGATGCCTTCATACGGCCGTCCGAAATAGTTCAGCATGTTCGGCGTA
ACCCCGTCGATTACCAGTGTGCCATAGGGCAGGATCACCTTAAAGTGATGATCATCCACAGGGTACACCA
CCTTAAACACCTCTTCGATCTGGGCCATTTGGTCGGCGCTCAGACCTTCATACGGGATGATGACATGGAT
GTCGATCTTCAGGGCATTTTCACCGCTCCGGACAATCCTTTGGATCGGAGTTACGGACACGGCGAGATTC
TGCAGCAAACTGGACACACCTCCCTGTTCAAGGACTTGGTCCAGGTTGTAGGCGGCTGTCTGTTCCCAGT
CCCCAACGAAATCTTCGAGTGTGAAGACCATGGTGAGCGCTAGCTGCAAAAAGAACAAGTAGCTTGTATT
CTATAGTGTCACCTAAATGGGCGATCTGACGGTTCACTAAACCAGCTCTGCTTATATAGGCCTCCCTGGC
GCGCCACTAGTTATTAATAGTAATCAATTACGGGGTCATTAGTTCATAGCCCATATATGGAGTTCCGCGT
TACATAACTTACGGTAAATGGCCCGCCTGGCTGACCGCCCAACGACCCCCGCCCATTGACGTCAATAATG
ACGTATGTTCCCATAGTAACGCCAATAGGGACTTTCCATTGACGTCAATGGGTGGAGTATTTACGGTAAA
CTGCCCACTTGGCAGTACATCAAGTGTATCATATGCCAAGTCCGCCCCCTATTGACGTCAATGACGGTAA
ATGGCCCGCCTGGCATTATGCCCAGTACATGACCTTACGGGACTTTCCTACTTGGCAGTACATCTACGTA
TTAGTCATCGCTATTACCATGGTGATGCGGTTTTGGCAGTACACCAATGGGCGTGGATAGCGGTTTGACT
CACGGGGATTTCCAAGTCTCCACCCCATTGACGTCAATGGGAGTTTGTTTTGGCACCAAAATCAACGGGA
CTTTCCAAAATGTCGTAATAACCCCGCCCCGTTGACGCAAATGGGCGGTAGGCGTGTACGGTGGGAGGTC
AAATCGAATTCTAATACTGTTGACAATTAATCATCGGCATAGTATATCGGCATAGTATAATACGACAAGG
TGAGGAACTAAACCCAGGAGGCAGATCATGATTGAACAAGATGGATTGCACGCAGGTTCTCCGGCCGCTT
GGGTGGAGAGGCTATTCGGCTATGACTGGGCACAACAGACAATCGGCTGCTCTGATGCCGCCGTGTTCCG
GCTGTCAGCGCAGGGGCGCCCGGTTCTTTTTGTCAAGACCGACCTGTCCGGTGCCCTGAATGAACTGCAG
GACGAGGCAGCGCGGCTATCGTGGCTGGCCACGACGGGCGTTCCTTGCGCAGCTGTGCTCGACGTTGTCA
CTGAAGCGGGAAGGGACTGGCTGCTATTGGGCGAAGTGCCGGGGCAGGATCTCCTGTCATCTCACCTTGC
TCCTGCCGAGAAAGTATCCATCATGGCTGATGCAATGCGGCGGCTGCATACGCTTGATCCGGCTACCTGC
CCATTCGACCACCAAGCGAAACATCGCATCGAGCGAGCACGTACTCGGATGGAAGCCGGTCTTGTCGATC
AGGATGATCTGGACGAAGAGCATCAGGGGCTCGCGCCAGCCGAACTGTTCGCCAGGCTCAAGGCGCGCAT
GCCCGACGGCGAGGATCTCGTCGTGACCCATGGCGATGCCTGCTTGCCGAATATCATGGTGGAAAATGGC
CGCTTTTCTGGATTCATCGACTGTGGCCGGCTGGGTGTGGCGGACCGCTATCAGGACATAGCGTTGGCTA
CCCGTGATATTGCTGAAGAGCTTGGCGGCGAATGGGCTGACCGCTTCCTCGTGCTTTACGGTATCGCCGC
TCCCGATTCGCAGCGCATCGCCTTCTATCGCCTTCTTGACGAGTTCTTCTGATTCGAAATGACCGACCAA
GCGACGCCCAACCGGTATCAGCTCACTCAAAGGCGGTAATACGGTTATCCACAGAATCAGGGGATAACGC
AGGAAAGAACATGTGAGCAAAAGGCCAGCAAAAGGCCAGGAACCGTAAAAAGGCCGCGTTGCTGGCGTTT
TTCCATAGGCTCCGCCCCCCTGACGAGCATCACAAAAATCGACGCTCAAGTCAGAGGTGGCGAAACCCGA
CAGGACTATAAAGATACCAGGCGTTTCCCCCTGGAAGCTCCCTCGTGCGCTCTCCTGTTCCGACCCTGCC
GCTTACCGGATACCTGTCCGCCTTTCTCCCTTCGGGAAGCGTGGCGCTTTCTCATAGCTCACGCTGTAGG
TATCTCAGTTCGGTGTAGGTCGTTCGCTCCAAGCTGGGCTGTGTGCACGAACCCCCCGTTCAGCCCGACC
GCTGCGCCTTATCCGGTAACTATCGTCTTGAGTCCAACCCGGTAAGACACGACTTATCGCCACTGGCAGC
AGCCACTGGTAACAGGATTAGCAGAGCGAGGTATGTAGGCGGTGCTACAGAGTTCTTGAAGTGGTGGCCT
AACTACGGCTACACTAGAAGGACAGTATTTGGTATCTGCGCTCTGCTGAAGCCAGTTACCTTCGGAAAAA
GAGTTGGTAGCTCTTGATCCGGCAAACAAACCACCGCTGGTAGCGGTGGTTTTTTTGTTTGCAAGCAGCA
GATTACGCGCAGAAAAAAAGGATTTCAAGAAGATCCTTTGATCTTTTCTACGGGGTCTGACGCTCAGTGG
AACGAAAACTCACGTTAAGGGATTTTGGTCATGAGATTATCAAAAAGGATCTTCACCTAGATCCTTTTAT
AGTCCGGAATCGTCACACAAAAAACCAACACACAGATGTAATGAAAATAAAGATATTTTATTGCGGCCAT
CGTGATGGCTAGAGTCTAAACTCGACCTACCTCCTTAGCGCGCGGTCGTGTACTGGGCCGGCGGTTGCCG
CTGTCGGCCAGCACCTCGACGCAGCCGTCGGTCCATACGGCTGCGCTCCGGCGAGCGATTTGTGTGCGAC
CGACGGTGCCGGCCCCGCTGCGGACGATGGCATCGCAGCGGCCTTGAGCCCAGGCAGCATCGTCGAAGTT
GCCGTCCACGAGGCTCTGGTAGAGCTGATCCAGGCCGATGCGCAGCATGTAGGCTCGCAGACGAGGGCTG
CCGGCCAGCTCGGGATGCCGGCGCTCGAAGTAGCGAGTCTGCTGCTCCATGCAAGCCAGCCAGGGCCGCC
AGAAGAAGATGTTGGCCACCTCGTACTGACTGTCCCCGAACATAGCTTCGGACCAGTCGATTACGGCGGT
GATGCGGCCGTTGTCGGTCAGGACGTTGTTGCTGCCGAAGTCGGCATGGACGAGGTGGCGCACCTCGGGA
CAGTCTTCGGCCCACAGCATCAGTTCGTCCAGGGCTTGAGCTACGCTGGCGGACACGGTGTCGTCCATCA
CGGTCTGCCAGTGGTAGACATGGGGATCAGCAATGGCGCAAATGAAATCCCGCCAGGTTGTGTACTGGCC
GATGCCTTGGGGCCCGAATGGGCCGAAGCCGCTGGTTTGACTGAGGTCGGCGGCGGCAATAGCATCCATA
GCTTCGGCGACAGGCTGTAACACAGCAGGCAGCTCTGTTTCGGGGAGGTCTTGGAGAGTAACGCCTTGGG
CGCGTCTACTGATGCAGTATGTCAGGCTCTCGCTGAACTCGCCGATGTCCAACACTTCGGGGATGGGTAG
TGCAGCGCTGGCGAAGTGGCGGTACACGTAGCGGTCTTTGTAGAAGCCATCAGCGCAGCTATTCACCCGC
AGTACATAGCCGCGTCCGCCGACATCGAAGCTGAAGGCTCGGCTCTCTTCGCCCTCCGACAACTGCATCA
GGTCGCTCACACTGTCGAACTTCTCGATGAGAAATTTTTCAACGCTGGTAGCGGTGAGTTCGGGCTTCTT
CATGGTGGCGCTAGTGTCAGAAGAATCGAGCTTTTTGCAAAAGCCTAGGCCTCCAAAAAAGCCTCCTCAC
TACTTCTGGAATAGCTCAGAGGCCGAGGCGGCCTCGGCCTCTGCATAAATAAAAAAAATTAGTCAGCCAT
GGGGCGGAGAATGGGCGGAACTGGGCGGAGTTAGGGGCGGGATGGGCGGAGTTAGGGGCGGGACTATGGT
TGCTGACTAATTGAGATGCATGCTTTGCATACTTCTGCCTGCTGGGGAGCCTGGGGACTTTCCACACCTG
GTTGCTGACTAATTGAGATGCATGCTTTGCATACTTCTGCCTGCTGGGGAGCCTGGGGACTTTCCACACC
CTAACTGACACACATTCCACAGCTGGTTCTTTCCGCCTCAGAAGGTACCTAACCAAGTTCCTCTTTCAGA
GGTTATTTCAGGCCATGGTGCTGCGC
